Addgene plasmid #83880: pGP6G-ccdB
Purpose: (Empty Backbone) Destination vector for integration at yeast URA3 locus, expression from the GPD promoter
Depositing lab: Jennifer Nemhauser. Depositing organization: University of Washington.
Backbone
  Vector backbone: unknown
  Vector type: Gateway Destination vector
Growth in bacteria
  Bacterial resistance: Chloramphenicol and Ampicillin, 25 & 100 μg/mL
  Growth temperature: 37°C
  Growth strain: DB3.1
  Copy number: Unknown
Gene/Insert
  Gene/Insert name: None
Terms and licenses: Academic/Nonprofit Terms; Industry Terms: Not Available to Industry
How to cite: pGP6G-ccdB was a gift from Jennifer Nemhauser (Addgene plasmid # 83880 ; http://n2t.net/addgene:83880 ; RRID:Addgene_83880)
