[The description below was written by a language model from this plasmid's Addgene catalogue record and pLannotate feature annotations shown in this document.]
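Description:
pGP6G-ccdB is an empty Gateway destination vector for Saccharomyces cerevisiae, designed to place a gene of interest under the constitutive GPD (TDH3/GAP) promoter and integrate it at the chromosomal URA3 locus. The parental backbone is not stated in the record. The annotated 6.9 kb sequence shows no yeast replication origin (no 2μ or CEN/ARS), consistent with an integrating design. In E. coli it replicates from a high-copy ColE1/pUC-type origin and carries an ampicillin resistance gene. Small fragments of lacZα, lacI, rop, bom and a lac promoter/operator region are vestiges of the cloning vector ancestry.

The expression unit consists of the GPD promoter, flanking multiple-cloning-site remnants, a Gateway cassette, and the CYC1 terminator. The cassette is bounded by attR1 and attR2 and contains a chloramphenicol acetyltransferase gene plus the ccdB toxin gene, with a partial ccdA. In an LR Clonase reaction with an attL-flanked entry clone, this cassette is swapped for the desired open reading frame. Because CcdB poisons DNA gyrase in ordinary E. coli strains, unrecombined vector is counterselected, while the empty vector itself must be kept in a ccdB-tolerant strain such as DB3.1 under dual chloramphenicol and ampicillin selection.

For yeast, the URA3 gene with its own promoter, followed by an annotated ADH1 terminator, serves as the auxotrophic marker, counterselectable with 5-FOA. It also supplies homology to the URA3 locus. A TIM9 coding sequence annotated downstream of the expression unit probably reflects additional genomic flanking sequence serving as a homology arm, although the record does not state this. A short annotated CMV promoter fragment is likely an incidental match.
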