Features (pLannotate 1.2.2; 26 found; start..end, strand, type, name):
    137..186     +  misc_feature   bom (fragment): basis of mobility region from pBR322
    226..442     +  promoter       URA3 promoter: S. cerevisiae URA3
    443..1246    +  CDS            URA3: orotidine-5'-phosphate decarboxylase, required for uracil biosynthesis; S. cerevisiae URA3; yeast auxotrophic marker, counterselectable with 5-fluoroorotic acid (5-FOA)
   1247..1412    +  terminator     ADH1 terminator: S. cerevisiae ADH1; transcription terminator for the S. cerevisiae alcohol dehydrogenase 1 (ADH1) gene
   1429..1452    -  CDS            lacZα (fragment): LacZα fragment of β-galactosidase; lacZ fragment
   1459..2102    +  promoter       GAP promoter: S. cerevisiae TDH3; promoter for glyceraldehyde-3-phosphate dehydrogenase
   2108..2128    +  misc_feature   MCS (fragment): pBluescript multiple cloning site
   2132..2256    +  protein_bind   attR1: mutant version of attR; recombination site for the Gateway® LR reaction LR Clonase™
   2281..2311    +  promoter       lac UV5 promoter: E. coli lac promoter with an "up" mutation
   2335..2364    +  promoter       cat promoter (fragment): promoter of the E. coli cat gene encoding chloramphenicol acetyltransferase
   2365..3024    +  CDS            CmR: chloramphenicol acetyltransferase; cat; confers resistance to chloramphenicol
   3206..3364    +  CDS            ccdA (fragment): CCDA_ECO57 - Also known as H, letA. Experimental evidence at protein level: Swiss-Prot protein existence level 1. Antitoxin component of a type II toxin-antitoxin (TA) system which inhibits the post-segregational killing (PSK) of plasmid-free cells, also referred to as a plasmid addiction system. Binds to and blocks the activity of CcdB; will also remove bound CcdB protein from the CcdB-GyrA complex by forming a CcdA-CcdB complex, a process termed rejuvenation. Functions as a transcriptional corepressor for the ccdAB operon, repression also requires CcdB (By similarity). From Escherichia coli
   3369..3671    +  CDS            ccdB: CCDB_ECOLI - Also known as G, letB, letD. Experimental evidence at protein level: Swiss-Prot protein existence level 1. Toxic component of a type II toxin-antitoxin (TA) system, functioning in plasmid maintainence. Responsible for the post- segregational killing (PSK) of plasmid-free cells, also referred to as a plasmid addiction system. Half-life of over 2 hours. Cell killing by CcdB is accompanied by filamentation, defects in chromosome and plasmid segregation, defects in cell division, formation of anucleate cells, decreased DNA synthesis and plasmid loss. Interferes with the activity of DN
   3715..3839    -  protein_bind   attR2: mutant version of attR; recombination site for the Gateway® LR reaction LR Clonase™
   3843..3890    +  misc_feature   MCS (fragment): pBluescript multiple cloning site
   3937..4126    +  terminator     CYC1 terminator: S. cerevisiae CYC1; transcription terminator for CYC1
   4138..4159    +  promoter       CMVd1 promoter (fragment): truncated human cytomegalovirus (CMV) immediate early promoter that yields slightly reduced expression relative to the full-length promoter
   4400..4660    +  CDS            TIM9: TIM9_YEAST - Experimental evidence at protein level: Swiss-Prot protein existence level 1. Mitochondrial intermembrane chaperone that participates in the import and insertion of multi-pass transmembrane proteins into the mitochondrial inner membrane. Also required for the transfer of beta- barrel precursors from the TOM complex to the sorting and assembly machinery (SAM complex) of the outer membrane. Acts as a chaperone-like protein that protects the hydrophobic precursors from aggregation and guide them through the mitochondrial intermembrane space. Compared to TIM10, it may have a strong st
   4696..4712    -  protein_bind   lac operator: The lac repressor binds to the lac operator to inhibit transcription in E. coli. This inhibition can be relieved by adding lactose or isopropyl-β-D-thiogalactopyranoside (IPTG). lac repressor encoded by lacI
   4720..4750    -  promoter       lac promoter: promoter for the E. coli lac operon
   4765..4786    -  protein_bind   CAP binding site: CAP binding activates transcription in the presence of cAMP. E. coli catabolite activator protein
   4799..4891    -  CDS            lacI (fragment): lac repressor; lacI; The lac repressor binds to the lac operator to inhibit transcription in E. coli. This inhibition can be relieved by adding lactose or isopropyl-β-D-thiogalactopyranoside (IPTG).
   5074..5662    -  rep_origin     ori: high-copy-number ColE1/pMB1/pBR322/pUC origin of replication
   5833..6693    -  CDS            AmpR: β-lactamase; bla; confers resistance to ampicillin, carbenicillin, and related antibiotics
   6694..6798    -  promoter       AmpR promoter: bla
   6893..35      +  CDS            rop (fragment) (across the origin): Rop protein, which maintains plasmids at low copy number; rop
>Addgene plasmid #83880 | pGP6G-ccdB | depositor full sequence | sequence record 160276 | Full Sequence
TCGCGCGTTTCGGTGATGACGGTGAAAACCTCTGACACATGCAGCTCCCGGAGACGGTCACAGCTTGTCT
GTAAGCGGATGCCGGGAGCAGACAAGCCCGTCAGGGCGCGTCAGCGGGTGTTGGCGGGTGTCGGGGCTGG
CTTAACTATGCGGCATCAGAGCAGATTGTACTGAGAGTGCACCATAGTTTAAACTGTGGCTGTGGTTTCA
GGGTCCATAAAGCTTTTCAATTCATCTTTTTTTTTTTTGTTCTTTTTTTTGATTCCGGTTTCTTTGAAAT
TTTTTTGATTCGGTAATCTCCGAGCAGAAGGAAGAACGAAGGAAGGAGCACAGACTTAGATTGGTATATA
TACGCATATGTGGTGTTGAAGAAACATGAAATTGCCCAGTATTCTTAACCCAACTGCACAGAACAAAAAC
CTGCAGGAAACGAAGATAAATCATGTCGAAAGCTACATATAAGGAACGTGCTGCTACTCATCCTAGTCCT
GTTGCTGCCAAGCTATTTAATATCATGCACGAAAAGCAAACAAACTTGTGTGCTTCATTGGATGTTCGTA
CCACCAAGGAATTACTGGAGTTAGTTGAAGCATTAGGTCCCAAAATTTGTTTACTAAAAACACATGTGGA
TATCTTGACTGATTTTTCCATGGAGGGCACAGTTAAGCCGCTAAAGGCATTATCCGCCAAGTACAATTTT
TTACTCTTCGAAGACAGAAAATTTGCTGACATTGGTAATACAGTCAAATTGCAGTACTCTGCGGGTGTAT
ACAGAATAGCAGAATGGGCAGACATTACGAATGCACACGGTGTGGTGGGCCCAGGTATTGTTAGCGGTTT
GAAGCAGGCGGCGGAAGAAGTAACAAAGGAACCTAGAGGCCTTTTGATGTTAGCAGAATTGTCATGCAAG
GGCTCCCTAGCTACTGGAGAATATACTAAGGGTACTGTTGACATTGCGAAGAGCGACAAAGATTTTGTTA
TCGGCTTTATTGCTCAAAGAGACATGGGTGGAAGAGATGAAGGTTACGATTGGTTGATTATGACACCCGG
TGTGGGTTTAGATGACAAGGGAGACGCATTGGGTCAACAGTATAGAACCGTGGATGATGTGGTCTCTACA
GGATCTGACATTATTATTGTTGGAAGAGGACTATTTGCAAAGGGAAGGGATGCTAAGGTAGAGGGTGAAC
GTTACAGAAAAGCAGGCTGGGAAGCATATTTGAGAAGATGCGGCCAGCAAAACTAAGCGAATTTCTTATG
ATTTATGATTTTTATTATTAAATAAGTTATAAAAAAAATAAGTGTATACAAATTTTAAAGTGACTCTTAG
GTTTTAAAACGAAAATTCTTATTCTTGAGTAACTCTTTCCTGTAGGTCAGGTTGCTTTCTCAGGTATAGC
ATGAGGTCGCTCTTATTGACCACACCTCCGCCAGGGTTTTCCCAGTCACGACAGTTTATCATTATCAATA
CTCGCCATTTCAAAGAATACGTAAATAATTAATAGTAGTGATTTTCCTAACTTTATTTAGTCAAAAAATT
AGCCTTTTAATTCTGCTGTAACCCGTACATGCCCAAAATAGGGGGCGGGTTACACAGAATATATAACATC
GTAGGTGTCTGGGTGAACAGTTTATTCCTGGCATCCACTAAATATAATGGAGCCCGCTTTTTAAGCTGGC
ATCCAGAAAAAAAAAGAATCCCAGCACCAAAATATTGTTTTCTTCACCAACCATCAGTTCATAGGTCCAT
TCTCTTAGCGCAACTACAGAGAACAGGGGCACAAACAGGCAAAAAACGGGCACAACCTCAATGGAGTGAT
GCAACCTGCCTGGAGTAAATGATGACACAAGGCAATTGACCCACGCATGTATCTATCTCATTTTCTTACA
CCTTCTATTACCTTCTGCTCTCTCTGATTTGGAAAAAGCTGAAAAAAAAGGTTGAAACCAGTTCCCTGAA
ATTATTCCCCTACTTGACTAATAAGTATATAAAGACGGTAGGTATTGATTGTAATTCTGTAAATCTATTT
CTTAAACTTCTTAAATTCTACTTTTATAGTTAGTCTTTTTTTTAGTTTTAAAACACCAGAACTTAGTTTC
GACGGATTCTAGAACTAGTGGATCCCCCATCACAAGTTTGTACAAAAAAGCTGAACGAGAAACGTAAAAT
GATATAAATATCAATATATTAAATTAGATTTTGCATAAAAAACAGACTACATAATACTGTAAAACACAAC
ATATCCAGTCACTATGGCGGCCGCATTAGGCACCCCAGGCTTTACACTTTATGCTTCCGGCTCGTATAAT
GTGTGGATTTTGAGTTAGGATCCGTCGAGATTTTCAGGAGCTAAGGAAGCTAAAATGGAGAAAAAAATCA
CTGGATATACCACCGTTGATATATCCCAATGGCATCGTAAAGAACATTTTGAGGCATTTCAGTCAGTTGC
TCAATGTACCTATAACCAGACCGTTCAGCTGGATATTACGGCCTTTTTAAAGACCGTAAAGAAAAATAAG
CACAAGTTTTATCCGGCCTTTATTCACATTCTTGCCCGCCTGATGAATGCTCATCCGGAATTCCGTATGG
CAATGAAAGACGGTGAGCTGGTGATATGGGATAGTGTTCACCCTTGTTACACCGTTTTCCATGAGCAAAC
TGAAACGTTTTCATCGCTCTGGAGTGAATACCACGACGATTTCCGGCAGTTTCTACACATATATTCGCAA
GATGTGGCGTGTTACGGTGAAAACCTGGCCTATTTCCCTAAAGGGTTTATTGAGAATATGTTTTTCGTCT
CAGCCAATCCCTGGGTGAGTTTCACCAGTTTTGATTTAAACGTGGCCAATATGGACAACTTCTTCGCCCC
CGTTTTCACCATGGGCAAATATTATACGCAAGGCGACAAGGTGCTGATGCCGCTGGCGATTCAGGTTCAT
CATGCCGTCTGTGATGGCTTCCATGTCGGCAGAATGCTTAATGAATTACAACAGTACTGCGATGAGTGGC
AGGGCGGGGCGTAAACGCCGCGTGGATCCGGCTTACTAAAAGCCAGATAACAGTATGCGTATTTGCGCGC
TGATTTTTGCGGTATAAGAATATATACTGATATGTATACCCGAAGTATGTCAAAAAGAGGTATGCTATGA
AGCAGCGTATTACAGTGACAGTTGACAGCGACAGCTATCAGTTGCTCAAGGCATATATGATGTCAATATC
TCCGGTCTGGTAAGCACAACCATGCAGAATGAAGCCCGTCGTCTGCGTGCCGAACGCTGGAAAGCGGAAA
ATCAGGAAGGGATGGCTGAGGTCGCCCGGTTTATTGAAATGAACGGCTCTTTTGCTGACGAGAACAGGGG
CTGGTGAAATGCAGTTTAAGGTTTACACCTATAAAAGAGAGAGCCGTTATCGTCTGTTTGTGGATGTACA
GAGTGATATTATTGACACGCCCGGGCGACGGATGGTGATCCCCCTGGCCAGTGCACGTCTGCTGTCAGAT
AAAGTCTCCCGTGAACTTTACCCGGTGGTGCATATCGGGGATGAAAGCTGGCGCATGATGACCACCGATA
TGGCCAGTGTGCCGGTCTCCGTTATCGGGGAAGAAGTGGCTGATCTCAGCCACCGCGAAAATGACATCAA
AAACGCCATTAACCTGATGTTCTGGGGAATATAAATGTCAGGCTCCCTTATACACAGCCAGTCTGCAGGT
CGACCATAGTGACTGGATATGTTGTGTTTTACAGTATTATGTAGTCTGTTTTTTATGCAAAATCTAATTT
AATATATTGATATTTATATCATTTTACGTTTCTCGTTCAGCTTTCTTGTACAAAGTGGTGATGGGCTGCA
GGAATTCGATATCAAGCTTATCGATACCGTCGACCTCGAGTCATGTAATTAGTTATGTCACGCTTACATT
CACGCCCTCCCCCCACATCCGCTCTAACCGAAAAGGAAGGAGTTAGACAACCTGAAGTCTAGGTCCCTAT
TTATTTTTTTATAGTTATGTTAGTATTAAGAACGTTATTTATATTTCAAATTTTTCTTTTTTTTCTGTAC
AGACGCGTGTACGCATGTAACATTATACTGAAAACCTTGCTTGAGAAGGTTTTGGGACGCTCGAAGGCTT
TAATTTGATGTCGTAATAACCCCGCCCCGAAAACTGTATTATAAGTAAATGCATGTATACTAAACTCACA
AATTAGAGCTTCAATTTAATTATATCAGTTATTACCCGGGAATCTCGGTCGTAATGATTTCTATAATGAC
GAAAAAAAAAAAATTGGAAAGAAAAAGCTTCATGGCCTTTATAAAAAGGAACTATCCAATACCTCGCCAG
AACCAAGTAACAGTATTTTACGGGGCACAAATCAAGAACAATAAGACAGGACTGTAAAGATGGACGCATT
GAACTCCAAAGAACAACAAGAGTTCCAAAAAGTAGTGGAACAAAAGCAAATGAAGGATTTCATGCGTTTG
TACTCTAATCTGGTAGAAAGATGTTTCACAGACTGTGTCAATGACTTCACAACATCAAAGCTAACCAATA
AGGAACAAACATGCATCATGAAGTGCTCAGAAAAGTTCTTGAAGCATAGCGAACGTGTAGGGCAGCGTTT
CCAAGAACAAAACGCTGCCTTGGGACAAGGCTTGGGCCGGTTTAAACCATGGTCATAGCTGTTTCCTGTG
TGAAATTGTTATCCGCTCACAATTCCACACAACATACGAGCCGGAAGCATAAAGTGTAAAGCCTGGGGTG
CCTAATGAGTGAGGTAACTCACATTAATTGCGTTGCGCTCACTGCCCGCTTTCCAGTCGGGAAACCTGTC
GTGCCAGCTGCATTAATGAATCGGCCAACGCGCGGGGAGAGGCGGTTTGCGTATTGGGCGCTCTTCCGCT
TCCTCGCTCACTGACTCGCTGCGCTCGGTCGTTCGGCTGCGGCGAGCGGTATCAGCTCACTCAAAGGCGG
TAATACGGTTATCCACAGAATCAGGGGATAACGCAGGAAAGAACATGTGAGCAAAAGGCCAGCAAAAGGC
CAGGAACCGTAAAAAGGCCGCGTTGCTGGCGTTTTTCCATAGGCTCCGCCCCCCTGACGAGCATCACAAA
AATCGACGCTCAAGTCAGAGGTGGCGAAACCCGACAGGACTATAAAGATACCAGGCGTTCCCCCCTGGAA
GCTCCCTCGTGCGCTCTCCTGTTCCGACCCTGCCGCTTACCGGATACCTGTCCGCCTTTCTCCCTTCGGG
AAGCGTGGCGCTTTCTCAATGCTCACGCTGTAGGTATCTCAGTTCGGTGTAGGTCGTTCGCTCCAAGCTG
GGCTGTGTGCACGAACCCCCCGTTCAGCCCGACCGCTGCGCCTTATCCGGTAACTATCGTCTTGAGTCCA
ACCCGGTAAGACACGACTTATCGCCACTGGCAGCAGCCACTGGTAACAGGATTAGCAGAGCGAGGTATGT
AGGCGGTGCTACAGAGTTCTTGAAGTGGTGGCCTAACTACGGCTACACTAGAAGGACAGTATTTGGTATC
TGCGCTCTGCTGAAGCCAGTTACCTTCGGAAAAAGAGTTGGTAGCTCTTGATCCGGCAAACAAACCACCG
CTGGTAGCGGTGGTTTTTTTGTTTGCAAGCAGCAGATTACGCGCAGAAAAAAAGGATCTCAAGAAGATCC
TTTGATCTTTTCTACGGGGTCTGACGCTCAGTGGAACGAAAACTCACGTTAAGGGATTTTGGTCATGAGA
TTATCAAAAAGGATCTTCACCTAGATCCTTTTAAATTAAAAATGAAGTTTTAAATCAATCTAAAGTATAT
ATGAGTAAACTTGGTCTGACAGTTACCAATGCTTAATCAGTGAGGCACCTATCTCAGCGATCTGTCTATT
TCGTTCATCCATAGTTGCCTGACTGCCCGTCGTGTAGATAACTACGATACGGGAGGGCTTACCATCTGGC
CCCAGTGCTGCAATGATACCGCGAGACCCACGCTCACCGGCTCCAGATTTATCAGCAATAAACCAGCCAG
CCGGAAGGGCCGAGCGCAGAAGTGGTCCTGCAACTTTATCCGCCTCCATCCAGTCTATTAATTGTTGCCG
GGAAGCTAGAGTAAGTAGTTCGCCAGTTAATAGTTTGCGCAACGTTGTTGCCATTGCTACAGGCATCGTG
GTGTCACGCTCGTCGTTTGGTATGGCTTCATTCAGCTCCGGTTCCCAACGATCAAGGCGAGTTACATGAT
CCCCCATGTTGTGAAAAAAAGCGGTTAGCTCCTTCGGTCCTCCGATCGTTGTCAGAAGTAAGTTGGCCGC
AGTGTTATCACTCATGGTTATGGCAGCACTGCATAATTCTCTTACTGTCATGCCATCCGTAAGATGCTTT
TCTGTGACTGGTGAGTACTCAACCAAGTCATTCTGAGAATAGTGTATGCGGCGACCGAGTTGCTCTTGCC
CGGCGTCAATACGGGATAATACCGCGCCACATAGCAGAACTTTAAAAGTGCTCATCATTGGAAAACGTTC
TTCGGGGCGAAAACTCTCAAGGATCTTACCGCTGTTGAGATCCAGTTCGATGTAACCCACTCGTGCACCC
AACTGATCTTCAGCATCTTTTACTTTCACCAGCGTTTCTGGGTGAGCAAAAACAGGAAGGCAAAATGCCG
CAAAAAAGGGAATAAGGGCGACACGGAAATGTTGAATACTCATACTCTTCCTTTTTCAATATTATTGAAG
CATTTATCAGGGTTATTGTCTCATGAGCGGATACATATTTGAATGTATTTAGAAAAATAAACAAATAGGG
GTTCCGCGCACATTTCCCCGAAAAGTGCCACCTGACGTCTAAGAAACCATTATTATCATGACATTAACCT
ATAAAAATAGGCGTATCACGAGGCCCTTTCGTC
