>Addgene plasmid #83880 | pGP6G-ccdB | addgene partial sequence | sequence record 161230 | pRS-marker 5'-cggcatcagagcagattgta-3'
ACTGTGGCTGTGGTTTCAGGGTCCATAAAGCTTTTCAATTCATCTTTTTTTTTTTTGTTCTTTTTTTTGA
TTCCGGTTTCTTTGAAATTTTTTTGATTCGGTAATCTCCGAGCAGAAGGAAGAACGAAGGAAGGAGCACA
GACTTAGATTGGTATATATACGCATATGTGGTGTTGAAGAAACATGAAATTGCCCAGTATTCTTAACCCA
ACTGCACAGAACAAAAACCTGCAGGAAACGAAGATAAATCATGTCGAAAGCTACATATAAGGAACGTGCT
GCTACTCATCCTAGTCCTGTTGCTGCCAAGCTATTTAATATCATGCACGAAAAGCAAACAAACTTGTGTG
CTTCATTGGATGTTCGTACCACCAAGGAATTACTGGAGTTAGTTGAAGCATTAGGTCCCAAAATTTGTTT
ACTAAAAACACATGTGGATATCTTGACTGATTTTTCCATGGAGGGCACAGTTAAGCCGCTAAAGGCATTA
TCCGCCAAGTACAATTTTTTACTCTTCGAAGACAGAAAATTTGCTGACATTGGTAATACAGTCAAATTGC
AGTACTCTGCGGGTGTATACAGAATAGCAGAATGGGCAGACATTACGAATGCACACGGTGTGGTGGGCCC
AGGTATTGTTAGCGGTTTGAAGCAGGCGGCGGAAGAAGTAACAAAGGAACCTAGAGGCCTTTTGATGTTA
GCAGAATTGTCATGCAAGGGCTCCCTAGCTACTGGAGAATATACTAAGGGTACTGTTGACATTGCGAAGA
GCGACAAAGATTTTGTTATCGGCTTTATTGCTCAAAGAGACATGGGTGGAAGAGATGAAGGTTACGATTG
GTTGATTATGACACCCGGTGTGGG
