>Addgene plasmid #83880 | pGP6G-ccdB | addgene partial sequence | sequence record 161233 | GPDpro-F 5'-CGGTAGGTATTGATTGTAATTCTG-3'
AATTCTACTTTTATAGTTAGTCTTTTTTTTAGTTTTAAAACACCAGAACTTAGTTTCGACGGATTCTAGA
ACTAGTGGATCCCCCATCACAAGTTTGTACAAAAAAGCTGAACGAGAAACGTAAAATGATATAAATATCA
ATATATTAAATTAGATTTTGCATAAAAAACAGACTACATAATACTGTAAAACACAACATATCCAGTCACT
ATGGCGGCCGCATTAGGCACCCCAGGCTTTACACTTTATGCTTCCGGCTCGTATAATGTGTGGATTTTGA
GTTAGGATCCGTCGAGATTTTCAGGAGCTAAGGAAGCTAAAATGGAGAAAAAAATCACTGGATATACCAC
CGTTGATATATCCCAATGGCATCGTAAAGAACATTTTGAGGCATTTCAGTCAGTTGCTCAATGTACCTAT
AACCAGACCGTTCAGCTGGATATTACGGCCTTTTTAAAGACCGTAAAGAAAAATAAGCACAAGTTTTATC
CGGCCTTTATTCACATTCTTGCCCGCCTGATGAATGCTCATCCGGAATTCCGTATGGCAATGAAAGACGG
TGAGCTGGTGATATGGGATAGTGTTCACCCTTGTTACACCGTTTTCCATGAGCAAACTGAAACGTTTTCA
TCGCTCTGGAGTGAATACCACGACGATTTCCGGCAGTTTCTACACATATATTCGCAAGATGTGGCGTGTT
ACGGTGAAAACCTGGCCTATTTCCCTAAAGGGTTTATTGAGAATATGTTTTTCGTCTCAGCCAATCCCTG
GGTGAGTTTCACCAGTTTTGATTTAAACGTGGCCAATATGGACAACTTCTTCGCCCC
