>Addgene plasmid #83880 | pGP6G-ccdB | addgene partial sequence | sequence record 162411 | ccdB-Fwd 5'-GCATGATGACCACCGATATG-3'
GTGGCTGATCTCAGCCACCGCGAAAATGACATCAAAAACGCCATTAACCTGATGTTCTGGGGAATATAAA
TGTCAGGCTCCCTTATACACAGCCAGTCTGCAGGTCGACCATAGTGACTGGATATGTTGTGTTTTACAGT
ATTATGTAGTCTGTTTTTTATGCAAAATCTAATTTAATATATTGATATTTATATCATTTTACGTTTCTCG
TTCAGCTTTCTTGTACAAAGTGGTGATGGGCTGCAGGAATTCGATATCAAGCTTATCGATACCGTCGACC
TCGAGTCATGTAATTAGTTATGTCACGCTTACATTCACGCCCTCCCCCCACATCCGCTCTAACCGAAAAG
GAAGGAGTTAGACAACCTGAAGTCTAGGTCCCTATTTATTTTTTTATAGTTATGTTAGTATTAAGAACGT
TATTTATATTTCAAATTTTTCTTTTTTTTCTGTACAGACGCGTGTACGCATGTAACATTATACTGAAAAC
CTTGCTTGAGAAGGTTTTGGGACGCTCGAAGGCTTTAATTTGATGTCGTAATAACCCCGCCCCGAAAACT
GTATTATAAGTAAATGCATGTATACTAAACTCACAAATTAGAGCTTCAATTTAATTATATCAGTTATTAC
CCGGGAATCTCGGTCGTAATGATTTCTATAATGACGAAAAAAAAAAAATTGGAAAGAAAAAGCTTCATGG
CCTTTATAAAAAGGAACTATCCAATACCTCGCCAGAACCAAGTAACAGTATTTTACGGGGCACAAATCAA
GAACAATAAGACAGGACTGTAAAGATGGACGCATTGAACTCCAAAGAACAACAAGAGTTCCAAAAAGTAG
TGGAACAAA
